Addgene plasmid #121232: pUC57-Kan_BR29_00119511
Purpose: Level 0 Golden-Gate compatible vector
Depositing lab: Sophien Kamoun. Depositing organization: Sainsbury Laboratory, Norwich. Publication: A Clone Resource of Magnaporthe oryzae Effectors That Share Sequence and Structural Similarities Across Host-Specific Lineages. Petit-Houdenot Y, Langner T, Harant A, Win J, Kamoun S. Mol Plant Microbe Interact. 2020 Aug;33(8):1032-1035. doi: 10.1094/MPMI-03-20-0052-A. Epub 2020 Jun 22. PubMed 32460610.
Backbone
  Vector backbone: pUC57-Kan
  Backbone size w/o insert (bp): 2626
  Vector type: Golden Gate
  Selectable markers: lacZ
Growth in bacteria
  Bacterial resistance: Kanamycin, 50 μg/mL
  Growth temperature: 37°C
  Growth strain: DH5alpha
  Copy number: High Copy
Gene/Insert
  Gene/Insert name: BR29_00119511
  Mutation: Magnaporthe grisea
  Cloning method: Restriction Enzyme; 5′ cloning site EcoRV (unknown if destroyed); 3′ cloning site EcoRV (unknown if destroyed)
  Sequencing primers: 5′ M13Fw; 3′ M13Rv
Terms and licenses: Academic/Nonprofit Terms; Industry Terms: Not Available to Industry
How to cite: pUC57-Kan_BR29_00119511 was a gift from Sophien Kamoun (Addgene plasmid # 121232 ; http://n2t.net/addgene:121232 ; RRID:Addgene_121232)
