[The description below was written by a language model from this plasmid's Addgene catalogue record and pLannotate feature annotations shown in this document.]
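Description:
pUC57-Kan_BR29_00119511 is a small, high-copy E. coli cloning plasmid that serves as a Level 0 Golden Gate module, meaning it stores a single basic part intended to be released and assembled into higher-order constructs by Type IIS restriction-ligation. The backbone is pUC57-Kan, which replicates from a pUC/ColE1-type origin and is selected with kanamycin through an aph(3')-Ia aminoglycoside phosphotransferase gene, annotated here as being driven by the bla (AmpR) promoter. Short remnants of bom, rop and lacI are also detected; these are backbone fragments rather than functional elements.

The insert, BR29_00119511, was placed into the EcoRV site of the pUC57 polylinker, and the record does not say whether the flanking sites survived. The feature table does not annotate the insert itself, but an unannotated gap of a few hundred bases lies between the lacZα fragment and the lac operator, lac promoter and CAP binding site. That position fits an insertion interrupting the lacZα region, and the full sequence is about 280 bp longer than the stated empty backbone. lacZ is listed as a selectable marker, reflecting the blue/white screening capacity of the parent vector, and M13 forward and reverse primer sites are used for sequencing across the insert. Magnaporthe grisea is entered in the mutation field, apparently indicating the source organism, and the associated publication describes a clone resource of Magnaporthe oryzae effectors shared across host-specific lineages. The plasmid carries no dedicated expression promoter for the insert, and the record does not state which Type IIS enzyme or overhangs are used. Its role is as a storage and donor clone from which this candidate blast-fungus effector sequence can be moved into expression vectors for functional study.
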