Features (pLannotate 1.2.2; 10 found; start..end, strand, type, name):
    137..236     +  misc_feature   bom (fragment): basis of mobility region from pBR322
    242..399     -  CDS            lacZα (fragment): LacZα fragment of β-galactosidase; lacZ fragment
    753..769     -  protein_bind   lac operator: The lac repressor binds to the lac operator to inhibit transcription in E. coli. This inhibition can be relieved by adding lactose or isopropyl-β-D-thiogalactopyranoside (IPTG). lac repressor encoded by lacI
    777..807     -  promoter       lac promoter: promoter for the E. coli lac operon
    822..843     -  protein_bind   CAP binding site: CAP binding activates transcription in the presence of cAMP. E. coli catabolite activator protein
    856..948     -  CDS            lacI (fragment): lac repressor; lacI; The lac repressor binds to the lac operator to inhibit transcription in E. coli. This inhibition can be relieved by adding lactose or isopropyl-β-D-thiogalactopyranoside (IPTG).
   1131..1719    -  rep_origin     ori: high-copy-number ColE1/pMB1/pBR322/pUC origin of replication
   1890..2705    -  CDS            KanR: aminoglycoside phosphotransferase; aph(3')-Ia; confers resistance to kanamycin in bacteria or G418 (Geneticin®) in eukaryotes
   2706..2810    -  promoter       AmpR promoter: bla
   2905..35      +  CDS            rop (fragment) (across the origin): Rop protein, which maintains plasmids at low copy number; rop
>Addgene plasmid #121232 | pUC57-Kan_BR29_00119511 | depositor full sequence | sequence record 231252 | pUC57-Kan_BR29_00119511 sequence 2905 bps
TCGCGCGTTTCGGTGATGACGGTGAAAACCTCTGACACATGCAGCTCCCGGAGACGGTCACAGCTTGTCT
GTAAGCGGATGCCGGGAGCAGACAAGCCCGTCAGGGCGCGTCAGCGGGTGTTGGCGGGTGTCGGGGCTGG
CTTAACTATGCGGCATCAGAGCAGATTGTACTGAGAGTGCACCATATGCGGTGTGAAATACCGCACAGAT
GCGTAAGGAGAAAATACCGCATCAGGCGCCATTCGCCATTCAGGCTGCGCAACTGTTGGGAAGGGCGATC
GGTGCGGGCCTCTTCGCTATTACGCCAGCTGGCGAAAGGGGGATGTGCTGCAAGGCGATTAAGTTGGGTA
ACGCCAGGGTTTTCCCAGTCACGACGTTGTAAAACGACGGCCAGTGAATTGACGCGTATTGGGATGGAAC
TTGGTCTCTAATGCATAAATGTGTTATTAAAAGAGTTTTTTCTGATGGTTCTTCTGTTAAAATTCCAGCT
CAACCAGCTCAATCTACTACTATTTCTAAACAAGCTGTTTGGGTTTATGGTAATTGTCAACCATTTCCAG
TTGTTTTGAATGATGGTTCTAAATTGTCTGGTGAAATTGAAACTCCAGCTGTTACTCCAGTTGAATCTGT
TGATGAAGATGATTGTTTTGAATTGGATATTTCTGGTCAAAGATGAGCTTAGAGACCAAGTTCCATCCCA
ATGGCGCGCCGAGCTTGGCTCGAGCATGGTCATAGCTGTTTCCTGTGTGAAATTGTTATCCGCTCACAAT
TCCACACAACATACGAGCCGGAAGCATAAAGTGTAAAGCCTGGGGTGCCTAATGAGTGAGCTAACTCACA
TTAATTGCGTTGCGCTCACTGCCCGCTTTCCAGTCGGGAAACCTGTCGTGCCAGCTGCATTAATGAATCG
GCCAACGCGCGGGGAGAGGCGGTTTGCGTATTGGGCGCTCTTCCGCTTCCTCGCTCACTGACTCGCTGCG
CTCGGTCGTTCGGCTGCGGCGAGCGGTATCAGCTCACTCAAAGGCGGTAATACGGTTATCCACAGAATCA
GGGGATAACGCAGGAAAGAACATGTGAGCAAAAGGCCAGCAAAAGGCCAGGAACCGTAAAAAGGCCGCGT
TGCTGGCGTTTTTCCATAGGCTCCGCCCCCCTGACGAGCATCACAAAAATCGACGCTCAAGTCAGAGGTG
GCGAAACCCGACAGGACTATAAAGATACCAGGCGTTTCCCCCTGGAAGCTCCCTCGTGCGCTCTCCTGTT
CCGACCCTGCCGCTTACCGGATACCTGTCCGCCTTTCTCCCTTCGGGAAGCGTGGCGCTTTCTCATAGCT
CACGCTGTAGGTATCTCAGTTCGGTGTAGGTCGTTCGCTCCAAGCTGGGCTGTGTGCACGAACCCCCCGT
TCAGCCCGACCGCTGCGCCTTATCCGGTAACTATCGTCTTGAGTCCAACCCGGTAAGACACGACTTATCG
CCACTGGCAGCAGCCACTGGTAACAGGATTAGCAGAGCGAGGTATGTAGGCGGTGCTACAGAGTTCTTGA
AGTGGTGGCCTAACTACGGCTACACTAGAAGAACAGTATTTGGTATCTGCGCTCTGCTGAAGCCAGTTAC
CTTCGGAAAAAGAGTTGGTAGCTCTTGATCCGGCAAACAAACCACCGCTGGTAGCGGTGGTTTTTTTGTT
TGCAAGCAGCAGATTACGCGCAGAAAAAAAGGATCTCAAGAAGATCCTTTGATCTTTTCTACGGGGTCTG
ACGCTCAGTGGAACGAAAACTCACGTTAAGGGATTTTGGTCATGAGATTATCAAAAAGGATCTTCACCTA
GATCCTTTTAAATTAAAAATGAAGTTTTAAATCAATCTAAAGTATATATGAGTAAACTTGGTCTGACAGT
TAGAAAAACTCATCGAGCATCAAATGAAACTGCAATTTATTCATATCAGGATTATCAATACCATATTTTT
GAAAAAGCCGTTTCTGTAATGAAGGAGAAAACTCACCGAGGCAGTTCCATAGGATGGCAAGATCCTGGTA
TCGGTCTGCGATTCCGACTCGTCCAACATCAATACAACCTATTAATTTCCCCTCGTCAAAAATAAGGTTA
TCAAGTGAGAAATCACCATGAGTGACGACTGAATCCGGTGAGAATGGCAAAAGTTTATGCATTTCTTTCC
AGACTTGTTCAACAGGCCAGCCATTACGCTCGTCATCAAAATCACTCGCATCAACCAAACCGTTATTCAT
TCGTGATTGCGCCTGAGCGAGACGAAATACGCGATCGCTGTTAAAAGGACAATTACAAACAGGAATCGAA
TGCAACCGGCGCAGGAACACTGCCAGCGCATCAACAATATTTTCACCTGAATCAGGATATTCTTCTAATA
CCTGGAATGCTGTTTTCCCAGGGATCGCAGTGGTGAGTAACCATGCATCATCAGGAGTACGGATAAAATG
CTTGATGGTCGGAAGAGGCATAAATTCCGTCAGCCAGTTTAGTCTGACCATCTCATCTGTAACATCATTG
GCAACGCTACCTTTGCCATGTTTCAGAAACAACTCTGGCGCATCGGGCTTCCCATACAATCGATAGATTG
TCGCACCTGATTGCCCGACATTATCGCGAGCCCATTTATACCCATATAAATCAGCATCCATGTTGGAATT
TAATCGCGGCCTAGAGCAAGACGTTTCCCGTTGAATATGGCTCATACTCTTCCTTTTTCAATATTATTGA
AGCATTTATCAGGGTTATTGTCTCATGAGCGGATACATATTTGAATGTATTTAGAAAAATAAACAAATAG
GGGTTCCGCGCACATTTCCCCGAAAAGTGCCACCTGACGTCTAAGAAACCATTATTATCATGACATTAAC
CTATAAAAATAGGCGTATCACGAGGCCCTTTCGTC
