>Addgene plasmid #121232 | pUC57-Kan_BR29_00119511 | depositor partial sequence | sequence record 230716 | BR29_00119511
TTGGTCTCTAATGCATAAATGTGTTATTAAAAGAGTTTTTTCTGATGGTTCTTCTGTTAAAATTCCAGCT
CAACCAGCTCAATCTACTACTATTTCTAAACAAGCTGTTTGGGTTTATGGTAATTGTCAACCATTTCCAG
TTGTTTTGAATGATGGTTCTAAATTGTCTGGTGAAATTGAAACTCCAGCTGTTACTCCAGTTGAATCTGT
TGATGAAGATGATTGTTTTGAATTGGATATTTCTGGTCAAAGATGAGCTTAGAGACCAA
