>Addgene plasmid #121232 | pUC57-Kan_BR29_00119511 | depositor partial sequence | sequence record 230717 | empty_vector
TCGCGCGTTTCGGTGATGACGGTGAAAACCTCTGACACATGCAGCTCCCGGAGACGGTCACAGCTTGTCT
GTAAGCGGATGCCGGGAGCAGACAAGCCCGTCAGGGCGCGTCAGCGGGTGTTGGCGGGTGTCGGGGCTGG
CTTAACTATGCGGCATCAGAGCAGATTGTACTGAGAGTGCACCATATGCGGTGTGAAATACCGCACAGAT
GCGTAAGGAGAAAATACCGCATCAGGCGCCATTCGCCATTCAGGCTGCGCAACTGTTGGGAAGGGCGATC
GGTGCGGGCCTCTTCGCTATTACGCCAGCTGGCGAAAGGGGGATGTGCTGCAAGGCGATTAAGTTGGGTA
ACGCCAGGGTTTTCCCAGTCACGACGTTGTAAAACGACGGCCAGTGAATTGACGCGTATTGGGATATCCC
AATGGCGCGCCGAGCTTGGCTCGAGCATGGTCATAGCTGTTTCCTGTGTGAAATTGTTATCCGCTCACAA
TTCCACACAACATACGAGCCGGAAGCATAAAGTGTAAAGCCTGGGGTGCCTAATGAGTGAGCTAACTCAC
ATTAATTGCGTTGCGCTCACTGCCCGCTTTCCAGTCGGGAAACCTGTCGTGCCAGCTGCATTAATGAATC
GGCCAACGCGCGGGGAGAGGCGGTTTGCGTATTGGGCGCTCTTCCGCTTCCTCGCTCACTGACTCGCTGC
GCTCGGTCGTTCGGCTGCGGCGAGCGGTATCAGCTCACTCAAAGGCGGTAATACGGTTATCCACAGAATC
AGGGGATAACGCAGGAAAGAACATGTGAGCAAAAGGCCAGCAAAAGGCCAGGAACCGTAAAAAGGCCGCG
TTGCTGGCGTTTTTCCATAGGCTCCGCCCCCCTGACGAGCATCACAAAAATCGACGCTCAAGTCAGAGGT
GGCGAAACCCGACAGGACTATAAAGATACCAGGCGTTTCCCCCTGGAAGCTCCCTCGTGCGCTCTCCTGT
TCCGACCCTGCCGCTTACCGGATACCTGTCCGCCTTTCTCCCTTCGGGAAGCGTGGCGCTTTCTCATAGC
TCACGCTGTAGGTATCTCAGTTCGGTGTAGGTCGTTCGCTCCAAGCTGGGCTGTGTGCACGAACCCCCCG
TTCAGCCCGACCGCTGCGCCTTATCCGGTAACTATCGTCTTGAGTCCAACCCGGTAAGACACGACTTATC
GCCACTGGCAGCAGCCACTGGTAACAGGATTAGCAGAGCGAGGTATGTAGGCGGTGCTACAGAGTTCTTG
AAGTGGTGGCCTAACTACGGCTACACTAGAAGAACAGTATTTGGTATCTGCGCTCTGCTGAAGCCAGTTA
CCTTCGGAAAAAGAGTTGGTAGCTCTTGATCCGGCAAACAAACCACCGCTGGTAGCGGTGGTTTTTTTGT
TTGCAAGCAGCAGATTACGCGCAGAAAAAAAGGATCTCAAGAAGATCCTTTGATCTTTTCTACGGGGTCT
GACGCTCAGTGGAACGAAAACTCACGTTAAGGGATTTTGGTCATGAGATTATCAAAAAGGATCTTCACCT
AGATCCTTTTAAATTAAAAATGAAGTTTTAAATCAATCTAAAGTATATATGAGTAAACTTGGTCTGACAG
TTAGAAAAACTCATCGAGCATCAAATGAAACTGCAATTTATTCATATCAGGATTATCAATACCATATTTT
TGAAAAAGCCGTTTCTGTAATGAAGGAGAAAACTCACCGAGGCAGTTCCATAGGATGGCAAGATCCTGGT
ATCGGTCTGCGATTCCGACTCGTCCAACATCAATACAACCTATTAATTTCCCCTCGTCAAAAATAAGGTT
ATCAAGTGAGAAATCACCATGAGTGACGACTGAATCCGGTGAGAATGGCAAAAGTTTATGCATTTCTTTC
CAGACTTGTTCAACAGGCCAGCCATTACGCTCGTCATCAAAATCACTCGCATCAACCAAACCGTTATTCA
TTCGTGATTGCGCCTGAGCGAGACGAAATACGCGATCGCTGTTAAAAGGACAATTACAAACAGGAATCGA
ATGCAACCGGCGCAGGAACACTGCCAGCGCATCAACAATATTTTCACCTGAATCAGGATATTCTTCTAAT
ACCTGGAATGCTGTTTTCCCAGGGATCGCAGTGGTGAGTAACCATGCATCATCAGGAGTACGGATAAAAT
GCTTGATGGTCGGAAGAGGCATAAATTCCGTCAGCCAGTTTAGTCTGACCATCTCATCTGTAACATCATT
GGCAACGCTACCTTTGCCATGTTTCAGAAACAACTCTGGCGCATCGGGCTTCCCATACAATCGATAGATT
GTCGCACCTGATTGCCCGACATTATCGCGAGCCCATTTATACCCATATAAATCAGCATCCATGTTGGAAT
TTAATCGCGGCCTAGAGCAAGACGTTTCCCGTTGAATATGGCTCATACTCTTCCTTTTTCAATATTATTG
AAGCATTTATCAGGGTTATTGTCTCATGAGCGGATACATATTTGAATGTATTTAGAAAAATAAACAAATA
GGGGTTCCGCGCACATTTCCCCGAAAAGTGCCACCTGACGTCTAAGAAACCATTATTATCATGACATTAA
CCTATAAAAATAGGCGTATCACGAGGCCCTTTCGTC
