>Addgene plasmid #121232 | pUC57-Kan_BR29_00119511 | addgene partial sequence | sequence record 237811 | M13-F20 5'-TGTAAAACGACGGCCAGT-3'
ACTTGGTCTCTAATGCATAAATGTGTTATTAAAAGAGTTTTTTCTGATGGTTCTTCTGTTAAAATTCCAG
CTCAACCAGCTCAATCTACTACTATTTCTAAACAAGCTGTTTGGGTTTATGGTAATTGTCAACCATTTCC
AGTTGTTTTGAATGATGGTTCTAAATTGTCTGGTGAAATTGAAACTCCAGCTGTTACTCCAGTTGAATCT
GTTGATGAAGATGATTGTTTTGAATTGGATATTTCTGGTCAAAGATGAGCTTAGAGACCAAGTTCCATCC
CAATGGCGCGCCGAGCTTGGCTCGAGCATGGTCATAGCTGTTTCCTGTGTGAAATTGTTATCCGCTCACA
ATTCCACACAACATACGAGCCGGAAGCATAAAGTGTAAAGCCTGGGGTGCCTAATGAGTGAGCTAACTCA
CATTAATTGCGTTGCGCTCACTGCCCGCTTTCCAGTCGGGAAACCTGTCGTGCCAGCTGCATTAATGAAT
CGGCCAACGCGCGGGGAGAGGCGGTTTGCGTATTGGGCGCTCTTCCGCTTCCTCGCTCACTGACTCGCTG
CGCTCGGTCGTTCGGCTGCGGCGAGCGGTATCAGCTCACTCAAAGGCGGTAATACGGTTATCCACAGAAT
CAGGGGATAACGCAGGAAAGAACATGTGAGCAAAAGGCCAGCAAAAGGCCAGGAACCGTAAAAAGGCCGC
GTTGCTGGCGTTTTTCCATAGGCTCCGCCCCCCTGACGAGCATCACAAAAATCGACGCTCAAGTCAGAGG
TGGCGAAACCCGACAGGACTATAAAGATACCAGGCGTTTCCCCCTGGAAGCTCCCTCGTGCGCTCTCCTG
TTCCGACCCTGCCGCTTACCGGATACCTGTCCGCCTTTCTCCCTTCGGGAAGCGTGGCGCTTTCTCATAG
CTCACGCTG
